Addgene plasmid #238172: pRCA803 - pBA904 Puro-T2A-GFP KLF5 g1 CRISPRa guide (pRCA360 backbone) 666
Purpose: Lentiviral CRISPR guide vector expressing a KLF5 sgRNA with cs1 incorporated in the loop of the sgRNA constant region for 10X Direct Capture
Depositing lab: Thomas Norman. Depositing organization: Memorial Sloan-Kettering Cancer Center. Publication: Comprehensive transcription factor perturbations recapitulate fibroblast transcriptional states. Southard KM, Ardy RC, Tang A, O'Sullivan DD, Metzner E, Guruvayurappan K, Norman TM. Nat Genet. 2025 Aug 6. doi: 10.1038/s41588-025-02284-1. PubMed 40770575.
Backbone
  Vector backbone: pRCA360 - pBA904 Puro-T2A-GFP
  Vector type: Lentiviral, CRISPR
  Selectable markers: Puromycin
Growth in bacteria
  Bacterial resistance: Ampicillin, 100 μg/mL
  Growth temperature: 30°C
  Growth strain: NEB Stable
  Copy number: Unknown
Gene/Insert
  Gene/Insert name: KLF5 sgRNA CRISPRa
  gRNA/shRNA sequence: GAAGTTGTGTACAAACTGCG
  Species: H. sapiens (human), Synthetic
  Entrez Gene: KLF5 (a.k.a. BTEB2, CKLF, IKLF)
  Tag / fusion protein: GFP (C terminal on backbone)
  Cloning method: Restriction Enzyme; 5′ cloning site Unknown (unknown if destroyed)
Terms and licenses: Academic/Nonprofit Terms; Industry Terms: Not Available to Industry
Depositor comments: Please visit https://doi.org/10.1101/2024.07.31.606073 for bioRxiv preprint.
How to cite: pRCA803 - pBA904 Puro-T2A-GFP KLF5 g1 CRISPRa guide (pRCA360 backbone) 666 was a gift from Thomas Norman (Addgene plasmid # 238172 ; http://n2t.net/addgene:238172 ; RRID:Addgene_238172)
