[The description below was written by a language model from this plasmid's Addgene catalogue record and pLannotate feature annotations shown in this document.]
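Description:
pRCA803 is an 8.9 kb lentiviral CRISPR guide vector built on the pRCA360 (pBA904 Puro-T2A-GFP) backbone and carrying a single sgRNA directed at human KLF5 for CRISPR activation. It is propagated in E. coli through a high-copy ColE1/pUC-type origin and selected with ampicillin via the β-lactamase gene. The viral portion has a CMV enhancer/promoter driving a truncated HIV-1 5' LTR. This is followed by the Ψ packaging signal with a gag fragment, the RRE for Rev-dependent export of the genomic RNA, the cPPT/CTS, a WPRE to boost transcript expression, and a truncated 3' LTR. This layout relies on packaging functions being supplied in trans.

The payload has two units. The first is the sgRNA cassette. The annotation detects only fragments of the S. pyogenes tracrRNA/guide scaffold, which fits the stated design: capture sequence 1 (cs1) is inserted into a loop of the sgRNA constant region so that the guide can be captured directly in 10x Genomics single-cell RNA-seq. The promoter driving the sgRNA is not annotated in the feature table or stated in the record. Downstream, an EF-1α promoter drives puromycin N-acetyltransferase linked to EGFP through a T2A peptide (named in the backbone, unannotated), so transduced cells can be drug-selected and tracked by fluorescence. Two loxP sites flank the region spanning the sgRNA and marker cassettes; the record does not explain their intended use.

The vector does not encode Cas9, so it is meant for cells that already express a dCas9-based activator. The associated work used such guides for transcription factor perturbation with single-cell transcriptional readout in fibroblasts.
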