Features (pLannotate 1.2.2; 24 found; start..end, strand, type, name):
    213..1073    -  CDS            AmpR: β-lactamase; bla; confers resistance to ampicillin, carbenicillin, and related antibiotics
   1074..1178    -  promoter       AmpR promoter: bla
   1237..1289    -  misc_feature   bom (fragment): basis of mobility region from pBR322
   1444..1823    +  enhancer       CMV enhancer: human cytomegalovirus immediate early enhancer
   1824..2023    +  promoter       CMV promoter: human cytomegalovirus (CMV) immediate early promoter
   2041..2221    +  LTR            5' LTR (truncated): truncated 5' long terminal repeat (LTR) from HIV-1
   2268..2393    +  misc_feature   HIV-1 Ψ: packaging signal of human immunodeficiency virus type 1
   2377..2715    +  CDS            HIV-1 gag (fragment): gag protein from human immunodeficiency virus 1; gag
   2890..3123    +  misc_feature   RRE: The Rev response element (RRE) of HIV-1 allows for Rev-dependent mRNA export from the nucleus to the cytoplasm.
   3500..3600    +  CDS            Rev (fragment): human immunodeficiency virus 1 (HIV-1) Rev protein; rev; enhances nuclear export of unspliced and incompletely spliced viral mRNAs
   3650..3767    +  misc_feature   cPPT/CTS: central polypurine tract and central termination sequence of HIV-1
   4020..4053    +  protein_bind   loxP: Cre-mediated recombination occurs in the 8-bp core sequence (GCATACAT). Cre recombinase
   4178..4222    +  misc_RNA       tracrRNA (fragment): trans-activating CRISPR RNA for the Streptococcus pyogenes CRISPR/Cas9 system
   4252..4271    +  misc_RNA       gRNA scaffold (fragment): guide RNA scaffold for the Streptococcus pyogenes CRISPR/Cas9 system
   4336..5507    +  promoter       EF-1α promoter: strong constitutive promoter for human elongation factor EF-1α
   5519..6115    +  CDS            PuroR: puromycin N-acetyltransferase; pac from Streptomyces alboniger; confers resistance to puromycin
   6191..6910    +  CDS            EGFP: the original enhanced GFP (Yang et al., 1996) mammalian codon-optimized
   6930..6963    +  protein_bind   loxP: Cre-mediated recombination occurs in the 8-bp core sequence (GCATACAT). Cre recombinase
   6996..7019    +  misc_feature   MCS (fragment): pBluescript multiple cloning site
   7019..7607    +  misc_feature   WPRE: woodchuck hepatitis virus posttranscriptional regulatory element
   7608..7627    +  misc_feature   MCS (fragment): pBluescript multiple cloning site
   7629..8129    +  CDS            nef (fragment): NEF_HV1LA - Experimental evidence at protein level: Swiss-Prot protein existence level 1. Extracellular Nef protein targets CD4(+) T-lymphocytes for apoptosis by interacting with CXCR4 surface receptors. From Human immunodeficiency virus type 1 group M subtype B (isolate Lai) (HIV-1).
   8136..8316    +  LTR            5' LTR (truncated): truncated 5' long terminal repeat (LTR) from HIV-1
   8378..42      -  rep_origin     ori (across the origin): high-copy-number ColE1/pMB1/pBR322/pUC origin of replication
>Addgene plasmid #238172 | pRCA803 - pBA904 Puro-T2A-GFP KLF5 g1 CRISPRa guide (pRCA360 backbone) 666 | addgene full sequence | sequence record 474457 | Addgene NGS Result
GTTTGCAAGCAGCAGATTACGCGCAGAAAAAAAGGATCTCAAGAAGATCCTTTGATCTTTTCTACGGGGT
CTGACGCTCAGTGGAACGAAAACTCACGTTAAGGGATTTTGGTCATGAGATTATCAAAAAGGATCTTCAC
CTAGATCCTTTTAAATTAAAAATGAAGTTTTAAATCAATCTAAAGTATATATGAGTAAACTTGGTCTGAC
AGTTACCAATGCTTAATCAGTGAGGCACCTATCTCAGCGATCTGTCTATTTCGTTCATCCATAGTTGCCT
GACTCCCCGTCGTGTAGATAACTACGATACGGGAGGGCTTACCATCTGGCCCCAGTGCTGCAATGATACC
GCGAGACCCACGCTCACCGGCTCCAGATTTATCAGCAATAAACCAGCCAGCCGGAAGGGCCGAGCGCAGA
AGTGGTCCTGCAACTTTATCCGCCTCCATCCAGTCTATTAATTGTTGCCGGGAAGCTAGAGTAAGTAGTT
CGCCAGTTAATAGTTTGCGCAACGTTGTTGCCATTGCTACAGGCATCGTGGTGTCACGCTCGTCGTTTGG
TATGGCTTCATTCAGCTCCGGTTCCCAACGATCAAGGCGAGTTACATGATCCCCCATGTTGTGCAAAAAA
GCGGTTAGCTCCTTCGGTCCTCCGATCGTTGTCAGAAGTAAGTTGGCCGCAGTGTTATCACTCATGGTTA
TGGCAGCACTGCATAATTCTCTTACTGTCATGCCATCCGTAAGATGCTTTTCTGTGACTGGTGAGTACTC
AACCAAGTCATTCTGAGAATAGTGTATGCGGCGACCGAGTTGCTCTTGCCCGGCGTCAATACGGGATAAT
ACCGCGCCACATAGCAGAACTTTAAAAGTGCTCATCATTGGAAAACGTTCTTCGGGGCGAAAACTCTCAA
GGATCTTACCGCTGTTGAGATCCAGTTCGATGTAACCCACTCGTGCACCCAACTGATCTTCAGCATCTTT
TACTTTCACCAGCGTTTCTGGGTGAGCAAAAACAGGAAGGCAAAATGCCGCAAAAAAGGGAATAAGGGCG
ACACGGAAATGTTGAATACTCATACTCTTCCTTTTTCAATATTATTGAAGCATTTATCAGGGTTATTGTC
TCATGAGCGGATACATATTTGAATGTATTTAGAAAAATAAACAAATAGGGGTTCCGCGCACATTTCCCCG
AAAAGTGCCACCTGACGTCGACGGATCGGGAGATCTCCCGATCCCCTATGGTGCACTCTCAGTACAATCT
GCTCTGATGCCGCATAGTTAAGCCAGTATCTGCTCCCTGCTTGTGTGTTGGAGGTCGCTGAGTAGTGCGC
GAGCAAAATTTAAGCTACAACAAGGCAAGGCTTGACCGACAATTGCATGAAGAATCTGCTTAGGGTTAGG
CGTTTTGCGCTGCTTCGCGATGTACGGGCCAGATATACGCGTTGACATTGATTATTGACTAGTTATTAAT
AGTAATCAATTACGGGGTCATTAGTTCATAGCCCATATATGGAGTTCCGCGTTACATAACTTACGGTAAA
TGGCCCGCCTGGCTGACCGCCCAACGACCCCCGCCCATTGACGTCAATAATGACGTATGTTCCCATAGTA
ACGCCAATAGGGACTTTCCATTGACGTCAATGGGTGGAGTATTTACGGTAAACTGCCCACTTGGCAGTAC
ATCAAGTGTATCATATGCCAAGTACGCCCCCTATTGACGTCAATGACGGTAAATGGCCCGCCTGGCATTA
TGCCCAGTACATGACCTTATGGGACTTTCCTACTTGGCAGTACATCTACGTATTAGTCATCGCTATTACC
ATGGTGATGCGGTTTTGGCAGTACATCAATGGGCGTGGATAGCGGTTTGACTCACGGGGATTTCCAAGTC
TCCACCCCATTGACGTCAATGGGAGTTTGTTTTGGCACCAAAATCAACGGGACTTTCCAAAATGTCGTAA
CAACTCCGCCCCATTGACGCAAATGGGCGGTAGGCGTGTACGGTGGGAGGTCTATATAAGCAGCGCGTTT
TGCCTGTACTGGGTCTCTCTGGTTAGACCAGATCTGAGCCTGGGAGCTCTCTGGCTAACTAGGGAACCCA
CTGCTTAAGCCTCAATAAAGCTTGCCTTGAGTGCTTCAAGTAGTGTGTGCCCGTCTGTTGTGTGACTCTG
GTAACTAGAGATCCCTCAGACCCTTTTAGTCAGTGTGGAAAATCTCTAGCAGTGGCGCCCGAACAGGGAC
TTGAAAGCGAAAGGGAAACCAGAGGAGCTCTCTCGACGCAGGACTCGGCTTGCTGAAGCGCGCACGGCAA
GAGGCGAGGGGCGGCGACTGGTGAGTACGCCAAAAATTTTGACTAGCGGAGGCTAGAAGGAGAGAGATGG
GTGCGAGAGCGTCAGTATTAAGCGGGGGAGAATTAGATCGCGATGGGAAAAAATTCGGTTAAGGCCAGGG
GGAAAGAAAAAATATAAATTAAAACATATAGTATGGGCAAGCAGGGAGCTAGAACGATTCGCAGTTAATC
CTGGCCTGTTAGAAACATCAGAAGGCTGTAGACAAATACTGGGACAGCTACAACCATCCCTTCAGACAGG
ATCAGAAGAACTTAGATCATTATATAATACAGTAGCAACCCTCTATTGTGTGCATCAAAGGATAGAGATA
AAAGACACCAAGGAAGCTTTAGACAAGATAGAGGAAGAGCAAAACAAAAGTAAGACCACCGCACAGCAAG
CGGCCGGCCGCTGATCTTCAGACCTGGAGGAGGAGATATGAGGGACAATTGGAGAAGTGAATTATATAAA
TATAAAGTAGTAAAAATTGAACCATTAGGAGTAGCACCCACCAAGGCAAAGAGAAGAGTGGTGCAGAGAG
AAAAAAGAGCAGTGGGAATAGGAGCTTTGTTCCTTGGGTTCTTGGGAGCAGCAGGAAGCACTATGGGCGC
AGCGTCAATGACGCTGACGGTACAGGCCAGACAATTATTGTCTGGTATAGTGCAGCAGCAGAACAATTTG
CTGAGGGCTATTGAGGCGCAACAGCATCTGTTGCAACTCACAGTCTGGGGCATCAAGCAGCTCCAGGCAA
GAATCCTGGCTGTGGAAAGATACCTAAAGGATCAACAGCTCCTGGGGATTTGGGGTTGCTCTGGAAAACT
CATTTGCACCACTGCTGTGCCTTGGAATGCTAGTTGGAGTAATAAATCTCTGGAACAGATTTGGAATCAC
ACGACCTGGATGGAGTGGGACAGAGAAATTAACAATTACACAAGCTTAATACACTCCTTAATTGAAGAAT
CGCAAAACCAGCAAGAAAAGAATGAACAAGAATTATTGGAATTAGATAAATGGGCAAGTTTGTGGAATTG
GTTTAACATAACAAATTGGCTGTGGTATATAAAATTATTCATAATGATAGTAGGAGGCTTGGTAGGTTTA
AGAATAGTTTTTGCTGTACTTTCTATAGTGAATAGAGTTAGGCAGGGATATTCACCATTATCGTTTCAGA
CCCACCTCCCAACCCCGAGGGGACCCGACAGGCCCGAAGGAATAGAAGAAGAAGGTGGAGAGAGAGACAG
AGACAGATCCATTCGATTAGTGAACGGATCGGCACTGCGTGCGCCAATTCTGCAGACAAATGGCAGTATT
CATCCACAATTTTAAAAGAAAAGGGGGGATTGGGGGGTACAGTGCAGGGGAAAGAATAGTAGACATAATA
GCAACAGACATACAAACTAAAGAATTACAAAAACAAATTACAAAAATTCAAAATTTTCGGGTTTATTACA
GGGACAGCAGAGATCCAGTTTGGTTAGTACCGGGCCCGCTCTAGAGATCCGACGCGCCATCTCTAGGCCC
GCGCCGGCCCCCTCGCACGGACTTGTGGGAGAAGCTCGGCTACTCCCCTGCCCCGGTTAATTTGCATATA
ATATTTCCTAGTAACTATAGAGGCTTAATGTGCGATAAAAGACAGATAATCTGTTCTTTTTAATACTAGC
TACATTTTACATGATAGGCTTGGATTTCTATAACTTCGTATAGCATACATTATACGAAGTTATAAACAGC
ACAAAAGGAAACTCACCCTAACTGTAAAGTAATTGTGTGTTTTGAGACTATAAGTATCCCTTGGAGAACC
ACCTTGTTGGAAGTTGTGTACAAACTGCGGTTTAAGAGCTAAGCTGGAAACAGCATAGCAAGTTTAAATA
AGGCTAGTCCGTTATCAACTTGGCCGCTTTAAGGCCGGTCCTAGCAAGGCCAAGTGGCACCGAGTCGGTG
CTTTTTTTCTCGAGTACTAGGATCCATTAGGCGGCCGCGTGGATAACCGTATTACCGCCATGCATGTGCC
CGTCAGTGGGCAGAGCGCACATCGCCCACAGTCCCCGAGAAGTTGGGGGGAGGGGTCGGCAATTGAACCG
GTGCCTAGAGAAGGTGGCGCGGGGTAAACTGGGAAAGTGATGTCGTGTACTGGCTCCGCCTTTTTCCCGA
GGGTGGGGGAGAACCGTATATAAGTGCAGTAGTCGCCGTGAACGTTCTTTTTCGCAACGGGTTTGCCGCC
AGAACACAGGTAAGTGCCGTGTGTGGTTCCCGCGGGCCTGGCCTCTTTACGGGTTATGGCCCTTGCGTGC
CTTGAATTACTTCCACCTGGCTGCAGTACGTGATTCTTGATCCCGAGCTTCGGGTTGGAAGTGGGTGGGA
GAGTTCGAGGCCTTGCGCTTAAGGAGCCCCTTCGCCTCGTGCTTGAGTTGAGGCCTGGCCTGGGCGCTGG
GGCCGCCGCGTGCGAATCTGGTGGCACCTTCGCGCCTGTCTCGCTGCTTTCGATAAGTCTCTAGCCATTT
AAAATTTTTGATGACCTGCTGCGACGCTTTTTTTCTGGCAAGATAGTCTTGTAAATGCGGGCCAAGATCT
GCACACTGGTATTTCGGTTTTTGGGGCCGCGGGCGGCGACGGGGCCCGTGCGTCCCAGCGCACATGTTCG
GCGAGGCGGGGCCTGCGAGCGCGGCCACCGAGAATCGGACGGGGGTAGTCTCAAGCTGGCCGGCCTGCTC
TGGTGCCTGGCCTCGCGCCGCCGTGTATCGCCCCGCCCTGGGCGGCAAGGCTGGCCCGGTCGGCACCAGT
TGCGTGAGCGGAAAGATGGCCGCTTCCCGGCCCTGCTGCAGGGAGCTCAAAATGGAGGACGCGGCGCTCG
GGAGAGCGGGCGGGTGAGTCACCCACACAAAGGAAAAGGGCCTTTCCGTCCTCAGCCGTCGCTTCATGTG
ACTCCACGGAGTACCGGGCGCCGTCCAGGCACCTCGATTAGTTCTCGCGCTTTTGGAGTACGTCGTCTTT
AGGTTGGGGGGAGGGGTTTTATGCGATGGAGTTTCCCCACACTGAGTGGGTGGAGACTGAAGTTAGGCCA
GCTTGGCACTTGATGTAATTCTCCTTGGAATTTGCCCTTTTTGAGTTTGGATCTTGGTTCATTCTCAAGC
CTCAGACAGTGGTTCAAAGTTTTTTTCTTCCATTTCAGGTGTCGTGAGCTAGCCCACCATGACCGAGTAC
AAGCCCACGGTGCGCCTCGCCACCCGCGACGACGTCCCCCGGGCCGTACGCACCCTCGCCGCCGCGTTCG
CCGACTACCCCGCCACGCGCCACACCGTCGACCCGGACCGCCACATCGAGCGGGTCACCGAGCTGCAAGA
ACTCTTCCTCACGCGCGTCGGGCTCGACATCGGCAAGGTGTGGGTCGCGGACGACGGCGCCGCGGTGGCG
GTCTGGACCACGCCGGAGAGCGTCGAAGCGGGGGCGGTGTTCGCCGAGATCGGCCCGCGCATGGCCGAGT
TGAGCGGTTCCCGGCTGGCCGCGCAGCAACAGATGGAAGGCCTCCTGGCGCCGCACCGGCCCAAGGAGCC
CGCGTGGTTCCTGGCCACCGTCGGCGTCTCGCCCGACCACCAGGGCAAGGGTCTGGGCAGCGCCGTCGTG
CTCCCCGGAGTGGAGGCGGCCGAGCGCGCCGGGGTGCCCGCCTTCCTGGAGACCTCCGCGCCCCGCAACC
TCCCCTTCTACGAGCGGCTCGGCTTCACCGTCACCGCCGACGTCGAGGTGCCCGAAGGACCGCGCACCTG
GTGCATGACCCGCAAGCCCGGTGCCGGATCGGGAGAGGGCAGAGGAAGTCTGCTAACATGCGGTGACGTC
GAGGAGAATCCTGGCCCACCGGTCGCCACCATGGTGAGCAAGGGCGAGGAGCTGTTCACCGGGGTGGTGC
CCATCCTGGTCGAGCTGGACGGCGACGTAAACGGCCACAAGTTCAGCGTGTCCGGCGAGGGCGAGGGCGA
TGCCACCTACGGCAAGCTGACCCTGAAGTTCATCTGCACCACCGGCAAGCTGCCCGTGCCCTGGCCCACC
CTCGTGACCACCCTGACCTACGGCGTGCAGTGCTTCAGCCGCTACCCCGACCACATGAAGCAGCACGACT
TCTTCAAGTCCGCCATGCCCGAAGGCTACGTCCAGGAGCGCACCATCTTCTTCAAGGACGACGGCAACTA
CAAGACCCGCGCCGAGGTGAAGTTCGAGGGCGACACCCTGGTGAACCGCATCGAGCTGAAGGGCATCGAC
TTCAAGGAGGACGGCAACATCCTGGGGCACAAGCTGGAGTACAACTACAACAGCCACAACGTCTATATCA
TGGCCGACAAGCAGAAGAACGGCATCAAGGTGAACTTCAAGATCCGCCACAACATCGAGGACGGCAGCGT
GCAGCTCGCCGACCACTACCAGCAGAACACCCCCATCGGCGACGGCCCCGTGCTGCTGCCCGACAACCAC
TACCTGAGCACCCAGTCCGCCCTGAGCAAAGACCCCAACGAGAAGCGCGATCACATGGTCCTGCTGGAGT
TCGTGACCGCCGCCGGGATCACTCTCGGCATGGACGAGCTGTACAAGTAAGAATTCGTCGAGGGACCTAA
TAACTTCGTATAGCATACATTATACGAAGTTATACATGTTTAAGGGTTCCGGTTCCACTAGGTACAATTC
GATATCAAGCTTATCGATAATCAACCTCTGGATTACAAAATTTGTGAAAGATTGACTGGTATTCTTAACT
ATGTTGCTCCTTTTACGCTATGTGGATACGCTGCTTTAATGCCTTTGTATCATGCTATTGCTTCCCGTAT
GGCTTTCATTTTCTCCTCCTTGTATAAATCCTGGTTGCTGTCTCTTTATGAGGAGTTGTGGCCCGTTGTC
AGGCAACGTGGCGTGGTGTGCACTGTGTTTGCTGACGCAACCCCCACTGGTTGGGGCATTGCCACCACCT
GTCAGCTCCTTTCCGGGACTTTCGCTTTCCCCCTCCCTATTGCCACGGCGGAACTCATCGCCGCCTGCCT
TGCCCGCTGCTGGACAGGGGCTCGGCTGTTGGGCACTGACAATTCCGTGGTGTTGTCGGGGAAATCATCG
TCCTTTCCTTGGCTGCTCGCCTGTGTTGCCACCTGGATTCTGCGCGGGACGTCCTTCTGCTACGTCCCTT
CGGCCCTCAATCCAGCGGACCTTCCTTCCCGCGGCCTGCTGCCGGCTCTGCGGCCTCTTCCGCGTCTTCG
CCTTCGCCCTCAGACGAGTCGGATCTCCCTTTGGGCCGCCTCCCCGCATCGATACCGTCGACCTCGATCG
AGACCTAGAAAAACATGGAGCAATCACAAGTAGCAATACAGCAGCTACCAATGCTGATTGTGCCTGGCTA
GAAGCACAAGAGGAGGAGGAGGTGGGTTTTCCAGTCACACCTCAGGTACCTTTAAGACCAATGACTTACA
AGGCAGCTGTAGATCTTAGCCACTTTTTAAAAGAAAAGGGGGGACTGGAAGGGCTAATTCACTCCCAACG
AAGACAAGATATCCTTGATCTGTGGATCTACCACACACAAGGCTACTTCCCTGATTGGCAGAACTACACA
CCAGGGCCAGGGATCAGATATCCACTGACCTTTGGATGGTGCTACAAGCTAGTACCAGTTGAGCAAGAGA
AGGTAGAAGAAGCCAATGAAGGAGAGAACACCCGCTTGTTACACCCTGTGAGCCTGCATGGGATGGATGA
CCCGGAGAGAGAAGTATTAGAGTGGAGGTTTGACAGCCGCCTAGCATTTCATCACATGGCCCGAGAGCTG
CATCCGGACTGTACTGGGTCTCTCTGGTTAGACCAGATCTGAGCCTGGGAGCTCTCTGGCTAACTAGGGA
ACCCACTGCTTAAGCCTCAATAAAGCTTGCCTTGAGTGCTTCAAGTAGTGTGTGCCCGTCTGTTGTGTGA
CTCTGGTAACTAGAGATCCCTCAGACCCTTTTAGTCAGTGTGGAAAATCTCTAGCAGCATGTGAGCAAAA
GGCCAGCAAAAGGCCAGGAACCGTAAAAAGGCCGCGTTGCTGGCGTTTTTCCATAGGCTCCGCCCCCCTG
ACGAGCATCACAAAAATCGACGCTCAAGTCAGAGGTGGCGAAACCCGACAGGACTATAAAGATACCAGGC
GTTTCCCCCTGGAAGCTCCCTCGTGCGCTCTCCTGTTCCGACCCTGCCGCTTACCGGATACCTGTCCGCC
TTTCTCCCTTCGGGAAGCGTGGCGCTTTCTCATAGCTCACGCTGTAGGTATCTCAGTTCGGTGTAGGTCG
TTCGCTCCAAGCTGGGCTGTGTGCACGAACCCCCCGTTCAGCCCGACCGCTGCGCCTTATCCGGTAACTA
TCGTCTTGAGTCCAACCCGGTAAGACACGACTTATCGCCACTGGCAGCAGCCACTGGTAACAGGATTAGC
AGAGCGAGGTATGTAGGCGGTGCTACAGAGTTCTTGAAGTGGTGGCCTAACTACGGCTACACTAGAAGAA
CAGTATTTGGTATCTGCGCTCTGCTGAAGCCAGTTACCTTCGGAAAAAGAGTTGGTAGCTCTTGATCCGG
CAAACAAACCACCGCTGGTAGCGGTGGTTTTTTT
